Addgene plasmid #102418: pAC-SP6
Purpose: Ac transposase with SP6 promoter for in vitro transcription
Depositing lab: Tatjana Sauka-Spengler. Depositing organization: University of Oxford. Publication: Ac/Ds transposition for CRISPR/dCas9-SID4x epigenome modulation in zebrafish. Chong-Morrison V, Mayes S, Simoes FC, Senanayake U, Carroll DS, Riley PR, Wilson SW, Sauka-Spengler T. Biol Open. 2023 Jun 15;12(6):bio059995. doi: 10.1242/bio.059995. Epub 2023 Jun 27. PubMed 37367831.
Backbone
  Vector backbone: p64T
  Backbone size w/o insert (bp): 3500
  Total vector size (bp): 5500
  Vector type: Bacterial Expression
Growth in bacteria
  Bacterial resistance: Ampicillin, 100 μg/mL
  Growth temperature: 37°C
  Growth strain: DH5alpha
  Copy number: High Copy
Gene/Insert
  Gene/Insert name: Ac transposase
  Species: Maize
  Insert size (bp): 2151
  Promoter: SP6
  Cloning method: Unknown
  Sequencing primers: 5′ atttaggtgacactataga
Resource information
  A portion of this plasmid was derived from a plasmid made by: Unmodified plasmid obtained from authors listed below via MTA dated 27th August 2012.
Terms and licenses: Academic/Nonprofit Terms; Industry Terms: Not Available to Industry
Depositor comments: A. Emelyanov and S. Parinov. Mifepristone-inducible LexPR system to drive and control gene expression in transgenic zebrafish. Developmental Biology, 320(1):113– 121, 2008. ISSN 00121606. doi: 10.1016/j.ydbio.2008.04.042. A. Emelyanov, Y. Gao, N. I. Naqvi, and S. Parinov. Trans-kingdom transposition of the maize Dissociation element. Genetics, 174(3):1095–1104, 2006. ISSN 00166731. doi: 10.1534/genetics.106.061184. Usage notes: Linearise with BamHI for in vitro transcription. Note: The AC transposase insert covers amino acids 103 through 807. Please visit https://www.biorxiv.org/content/10.1101/450684v2 for bioRxiv preprint.
How to cite: pAC-SP6 was a gift from Tatjana Sauka-Spengler (Addgene plasmid # 102418 ; http://n2t.net/addgene:102418 ; RRID:Addgene_102418)
