[The description below was written by a language model from this plasmid's Addgene catalogue record and pLannotate feature annotations shown in this document.]
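Description:
pAC-SP6 is a high-copy bacterial plasmid built on the p64T backbone that serves as a template for in vitro transcription of mRNA encoding the maize Activator (Ac) transposase. It is about 5.5 kb in total, replicates in E. coli from a ColE1/pUC-type origin, and is selected with ampicillin through a β-lactamase gene driven by its own promoter. The annotated sequence also contains backbone remnants with no evident role in the construct's use. These are short fragments of rop, the pBR322 bom region, the tetracycline resistance gene and lacI, along with a lac promoter, operator and CAP site.

The functional cassette begins with a bacteriophage SP6 RNA polymerase promoter, followed by the 5'-UTR of the Xenopus laevis major β-globin gene, the Ac transposase coding region, and the matching Xenopus β-globin 3'-UTR. The globin UTRs are standard features of this vector family, and the 5' element acts as a translational enhancer for synthetic transcripts. The transposase insert of roughly 2.1 kb is a truncated form covering amino acids 103 through 807 of the maize protein, which agrees with the feature table calling it a fragment. According to the depositor, the plasmid is linearised downstream of the cassette with BamHI to produce run-off transcripts.

The associated publication and cited earlier work concern Ac/Ds transposition in zebrafish. That context suggests the transcribed mRNA supplies transposase in trans to mobilise Ds-flanked transgenes into the genome, including constructs for CRISPR/dCas9-based epigenome modulation. The plasmid was obtained unmodified from its original developers.
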