Features (pLannotate 1.2.2; 14 found; start..end, strand, type, name):
     26..886     -  CDS            AmpR: β-lactamase; bla; confers resistance to ampicillin, carbenicillin, and related antibiotics
    887..991     -  promoter       AmpR promoter: bla
   1086..1121    +  CDS            rop (fragment): Rop protein, which maintains plasmids at low copy number; rop
   1223..1271    +  misc_feature   bom (fragment): basis of mobility region from pBR322
   1272..1551    -  CDS            TcR (fragment): tetracycline efflux protein; tet; confers resistance to tetracycline
   1779..1797    +  promoter       SP6 promoter: promoter for bacteriophage SP6 RNA polymerase
   1809..1851    +  5'UTR          Xenopus globin 5'-UTR: translational enhancer from the 5'-UTR of the major beta-globin gene of Xenopus laevis
   1895..4012    +  CDS            TRA1_MAIZE (fragment): Experimental evidence at transcript level: Swiss-Prot protein existence level 2. From Zea mays (Maize).
   4201..4326    +  3'UTR          Xenopus globin 3'-UTR: 3'-UTR of the major beta-globin gene of Xenopus laevis
   4451..4467    -  protein_bind   lac operator: The lac repressor binds to the lac operator to inhibit transcription in E. coli. This inhibition can be relieved by adding lactose or isopropyl-β-D-thiogalactopyranoside (IPTG). lac repressor encoded by lacI
   4475..4505    -  promoter       lac promoter: promoter for the E. coli lac operon
   4520..4541    -  protein_bind   CAP binding site: CAP binding activates transcription in the presence of cAMP. E. coli catabolite activator protein
   4554..4646    -  CDS            lacI (fragment): lac repressor; lacI; The lac repressor binds to the lac operator to inhibit transcription in E. coli. This inhibition can be relieved by adding lactose or isopropyl-β-D-thiogalactopyranoside (IPTG).
   4829..5417    -  rep_origin     ori: high-copy-number ColE1/pMB1/pBR322/pUC origin of replication
>Addgene plasmid #102418 | pAC-SP6 | depositor full sequence | sequence record 412536 | pAC-SP6 sequence 5562 bps
TATATGAGTAAACTTGGTCTGACAGTTACCAATGCTTAATCAGTGAGGCACCTATCTCAGCGATCTGTCT
ATTTCGTTCATCCATAGTTGCCTGACTCCCCGTCGTGTAGATAACTACGATACGGGAGGGCTTACCATCT
GGCCCCAGTGCTGCAATGATACCGCGAGACCCACGCTCACCGGCTCCAGATTTATCAGCAATAAACCAGC
CAGCCGGAAGGGCCGAGCGCAGAAGTGGTCCTGCAACTTTATCCGCCTCCATCCAGTCTATTAATTGTTG
CCGGGAAGCTAGAGTAAGTAGTTCGCCAGTTAATAGTTTGCGCAACGTTGTTGCCATTGCTACAGGCATC
GTGGTGTCACGCTCGTCGTTTGGTATGGCTTCATTCAGCTCCGGTTCCCAACGATCAAGGCGAGTTACAT
GATCCCCCATGTTGTGCAAAAAAGCGGTTAGCTCCTTCGGTCCTCCGATCGTTGTCAGAAGTAAGTTGGC
CGCAGTGTTATCACTCATGGTTATGGCAGCACTGCATAATTCTCTTACTGTCATGCCATCCGTAAGATGC
TTTTCTGTGACTGGTGAGTACTCAACCAAGTCATTCTGAGAATAGTGTATGCGGCGACCGAGTTGCTCTT
GCCCGGCGTCAATACGGGATAATACCGCGCCACATAGCAGAACTTTAAAAGTGCTCATCATTGGAAAACG
TTCTTCGGGGCGAAAACTCTCAAGGATCTTACCGCTGTTGAGATCCAGTTCGATGTAACCCACTCGTGCA
CCCAACTGATCTTCAGCATCTTTTACTTTCACCAGCGTTTCTGGGTGAGCAAAAACAGGAAGGCAAAATG
CCGCAAAAAAGGGAATAAGGGCGACACGGAAATGTTGAATACTCATACTCTTCCTTTTTCAATATTATTG
AAGCATTTATCAGGGTTATTGTCTCATGAGCGGATACATATTTGAATGTATTTAGAAAAATAAACAAATA
GGGGTTCCGCGCACATTTCCCCGAAAAGTGCCACCTGACGTCTAAGAAACCATTATTATCATGACATTAA
CCTATAAAAATAGGCGTATCACGAGGCCCTTTCGTCTCGCGCGTTTCGGTGATGACGGTGAAAACCTCTG
ACACATGCAGCTCCCGGAGACGGTCACAGCTTGTCTGTAAGCGGATGCCGGGAGCAGACAAGCCCGTCAG
GGCGCGTCAGCGGGTGTTGGCGGGTGTCGGGGCTGGCTTAACTATGCGGCATCAGAGCAGATTGTACTGA
GAGTGCACCATTCGACGCTCTCCCTTATGCGACTCCTGCATTAGGAAGCAGCCCAGTAGTAGGTTGAGGC
CGTTGAGCACCGCCGCCGCAAGGAATGGTGCATGCAAGGAGATGGCGCCCAACAGTCCCCCGGCCACGGG
GCCTGCCACCATACCCACGCCGAAACAAGCGCTCATGAGCCCGAAGTGGCGAGCCCGATCTTCCCCATCG
GTGATGTCGGCGATATAGGCGCCAGCAACCGCACCTGTGGCGCCGGTGATGCCGGCCACGATGCGTCCGG
CGTAGAGGATCTGGCTAGCGATGACCCTGCTGATTGGTTCGCTGACCATTTCCGGGTGCGGGACGGCGTT
ACCAGAAACTCAGAAGGTTCGTCCAACCAAACCGACTCTGACGGCAGTTTACGAGAGAGATGATAGGGTC
TGCTTCAGTAAGCCAGATGCTACACAATTAGGCTTGTACATATTGTCGTTAGAACGCGGCTACAATTAAT
ACATAACCTTATGTATCATACACATACGATTTAGGTGACACTATAGAATACAAGCTTGCTTGTTCTTTTT
GCAGAAGCTCAGAATAAACGCTCAACTTTGGCAGATCCGCCACCATGGGTCCTCCAGAGAAGAAGCGTAA
GGTAGAAATGGCTATTGTTCATGAACCACAACCACAACCACAACCACAACCAGAACCACAACCACAGCCA
CAACCTGAACCCGAAGAAGAAGCACCACAGAAGAGGGCAAAGAAGTGCACATCGGATGTATGGCAGCATT
TCACCAAGAAGGAAATTGAAGTGGAGGTCGATGGAAAGAAATACGTTCAGGTATGGGGGCATTGCAACTT
TCCTAATTGCAAGGCTAAGTATAGGGCTGAGGGTCATCATGGAACAAGCGGATTTCGAAATCACTTGAGA
ACATCACATAGTTTAGTTAAAGGTCAGTTGTGTCTAAAAAGTGAAAAGGATCATGGCAAAGACATAAATC
TCATTGAGCCTTATAAGTACGATGAAGTGGTTAGCCTAAAGAAGCTTCATTTGGCAATAATCATGCATGA
ATACCCTTTCAATATTGTAGAACATGAGTACTTTGTTGAGTTTGTTAAGTCTCTGCGCCCTCACTTTCCA
ATAAAGTCCCGTGTCACTGCTAGAAAATATATCATGGATTTGTATTTGGAAGAAAAAGAAAAGTTGTATG
GAAAACTAAAAGATGTTCAGTCTCGCTTCAGTACAACTATGGATATGTGGACATCTTGTCAAAATAAGTC
ATACATGTGTGTCACCATCCATTGGATTGATGATGATTGGTGTCTCCAAAAAAGAATTGTTGGCTTTTTT
CATGTTGAAGGGCGCCACACTGGCCAAAGGTTATCACAAACCTTCACTGCAATCATGGTTAAGTGGAACA
TTGAGAAAAAATTGTTTGCCTTGTCTTTGGATAATGCTAGTGCAAATGAAGTAGCTGTGCACGATATAAT
TGAGGATTTGCAGGACACTGATTCAAATCTAGTTTGTGATGGTGCTTTCTTTCATGTGAGGTGTGCTTGT
CACATACTGAACTTGGTTGCAAAGGATGGCTTGGCTGTAATTGCAGGAACAATTGAGAAAATCAAAGCGA
TTGTTCTTGCTGTAAAATCTTCTCCTTTGCAGTGGGAAGAACTAATGAAGTGTGCTAGTGAATGTGACTT
GGATAAATCTAAAGGGATCTCATATGATGTCTCAACTAGATGGAATTCAACCTATTTGATGTTGAGGGAT
GCCTTATATTATAAGCCTGCACTAATAAGGCTTAAAACAAGTGATCCTCGCAGGTACGATGCAATTTGTC
CTAAAGCCGAGGAGTGGAAGATGGCATTAACTCTTTTTAAGTGTTTGAAGAAGTTTTTTGATCTCACTGA
ACTCCTATCTGGTACTCAATATTCCACTGCAAATTTATTTTACAAAGGTTTCTGTGAGATAAAGGATTTG
ATTGACCAATGGTGTGTTCATGAAAAATTTGTCATTAGGAGAATGGCCGTTGCAATGAGTGAAAAGTTTG
AGAAATATTGGAAAGTGTCTAATATTGCACTAGCTGTAGCATGCTTCCTTGACCCTAGGTACAAGAAAAT
ATTGATTGAGTTCTATATGAAAAAATTTCATGGTGATTCATACAAAGTTCATGTAGATGACTTTGTTAGG
GTCATTAGAAAATTGTATCAATTCTATTCTAGTTGTAGTCCTTCAGCTCCAAAGACAAAGACAACTACTA
ATGATAGTATGGATGATACCTTGATGGAAAATGAAGATGATGAATTTCAAAACTATTTGCATGAGTTGAA
GGATTATGATCAAGTAGAGTCAAATGAATTGGATAAATATATGTCTGAACCCCTTTTGAAGCATAGTGGT
CAGTTTGATATTTTATCATGGTGGAGGGGAAGGGTTGCAGAATATCCTATTCTCACCCAAATTGCAAGGG
ATGTGCTAGCAATACAAGTGTCAACTGTTGCTTCTGAGTCTGCGTTCAGTGCTGGTGGTCGTGTTGTTGA
TCCTTACCGCAATCGTCTTGGTTCGGAGATTGTTGAAGCTTTGATATGCACAAAAGATTGGGTAGCAGCA
TCTAGAAAAGGTGCTACATATTTTCCAACAATGATTGGTGATCTCGAGGTGCTAGACTCTGTTATTGCTG
CTGCAACAAATCATGAGAATCATATGGATGAGGATGAAGACGCAATAGAATTTTCTAAGAATAATGAAGA
TGTAGCAAGTGGCTCCTCTCCATGAGCAATGTGTCTTATGTTTGTTGACAGATGAGCCTTGGTTGTAATA
GTTTATGCATGCTAAGTGCTCCAGATGTGAGCAAGTGATTATGAATATGTGTTTTAAACTTTATATTGTG
TCATGTGTGCTAGTAGACTTATATGGCTTCTTATGTTAGCCAAGGGGGCCCCGGGATTTGGTTACCACTA
AACCAGCCTCAAGAACACCCGAATGGAGTCTCTAAGCTACATAATACCAACTTACACTTTACAAAATGTT
GTCCCCCAAAATGTAGCCATTCGTATCTGCTCCTAATAAAAAGAAAGTTTCTTCACATTCTAAAAAAAAA
AAAAAAAAAAAAAAAAAAAACCCCCCCCCCCCCCCCCTGCAGGTCGACTCTAGAGGATCCCCGGGCGAGC
TCGAATTCGTAATCATGTCATAGCTGTTTCCTGTGTGAAATTGTTATCCGCTCACAATTCCACACAACAT
ACGAGCCGGAAGCATAAAGTGTAAAGCCTGGGGTGCCTAATGAGTGAGCTAACTCACATTAATTGCGTTG
CGCTCACTGCCCGCTTTCCAGTCGGGAAACCTGTCGTGCCAGCTGCATTAATGAATCGGCCAACGCGCGG
GGAGAGGCGGTTTGCGTATTGGGCGCTCTTCCGCTTCCTCGCTCACTGACTCGCTGCGCTCGGTCGTTCG
GCTGCGGCGAGCGGTATCAGCTCACTCAAAGGCGGTAATACGGTTATCCACAGAATCAGGGGATAACGCA
GGAAAGAACATGTGAGCAAAAGGCCAGCAAAAGGCCAGGAACCGTAAAAAGGCCGCGTTGCTGGCGTTTT
TCCATAGGCTCCGCCCCCCTGACGAGCATCACAAAAATCGACGCTCAAGTCAGAGGTGGCGAAACCCGAC
AGGACTATAAAGATACCAGGCGTTTCCCCCTGGAAGCTCCCTCGTGCGCTCTCCTGTTCCGACCCTGCCG
CTTACCGGATACCTGTCCGCCTTTCTCCCTTCGGGAAGCGTGGCGCTTTCTCATAGCTCACGCTGTAGGT
ATCTCAGTTCGGTGTAGGTCGTTCGCTCCAAGCTGGGCTGTGTGCACGAACCCCCCGTTCAGCCCGACCG
CTGCGCCTTATCCGGTAACTATCGTCTTGAGTCCAACCCGGTAAGACACGACTTATCGCCACTGGCAGCA
GCCACTGGTAACAGGATTAGCAGAGCGAGGTATGTAGGCGGTGCTACAGAGTTCTTGAAGTGGTGGCCTA
ACTACGGCTACACTAGAAGAACAGTATTTGGTATCTGCGCTCTGCTGAAGCCAGTTACCTTCGGAAAAAG
AGTTGGTAGCTCTTGATCCGGCAAACAAACCACCGCTGGTAGCGGTGGTTTTTTTGTTTGCAAGCAGCAG
ATTACGCGCAGAAAAAAAGGATCTCAAGAAGATCCTTTGATCTTTTCTACGGGGTCTGACGCTCAGTGGA
ACGAAAACTCACGTTAAGGGATTTTGGTCATGAGATTATCAAAAAGGATCTTCACCTAGATCCTTTTAAA
TTAAAAATGAAGTTTTAAATCAATCTAAAGTA
