>Addgene plasmid #102418 | pAC-SP6 | addgene partial sequence | sequence record 197286 | Addgene Partial NGS Result
CTGGCGTTTTTCCATAGGCTCCGCCCCCCTGACGAGCATCACAAAAATCGACGCTCAAGTCAGAGGTGGC
GAAACCCGACAGGACTATAAAGATACCAGGCGTTTCCCCCTGGAAGCTCCCTCGTGCGCTCTCCTGTTCC
GACCCTGCCGCTTACCGGATACCTGTCCGCCTTTCTCCCTTCGGGAAGCGTGGCGCTTTCTCATAGCTCA
CGCTGTAGGTATCTCAGTTCGGTGTAGGTCGTTCGCTCCAAGCTGGGCTGTGTGCACGAACCCCCCGTTC
AGCCCGACCGCTGCGCCTTATCCGGTAACTATCGTCTTGAGTCCAACCCGGTAAGACACGACTTATCGCC
ACTGGCAGCAGCCACTGGTAACAGGATTAGCAGAGCGAGGTATGTAGGCGGTGCTACAGAGTTCTTGAAG
TGGTGGCCTAACTACGGCTACACTAGAAGAACAGTATTTGGTATCTGCGCTCTGCTGAAGCCAGTTACCT
TCGGAAAAAGAGTTGGTAGCTCTTGATCCGGCAAACAAACCACCGCTGGTAGCGGTGGTTTTTTTGTTTG
CAAGCAGCAGATTACGCGCAGAAAAAAAGGATCTCAAGAAGATCCTTTGATCTTTTCTACGGGGTCTGAC
GCTCAGTGGAACGAAAACTCACGTTAAGGGATTTTGGTCATGAGATTATCAAAAAGGATCTTCACCTAGA
TCCTTTTAAATTAAAAATGAAGTTTTAAATCAATCTAAAGTATATATGAGTAAACTTGGTCTGACAGTTA
CCAATGCTTAATCAGTGAGGCACCTATCTCAGCGATCTGTCTATTTCGTTCATCCATAGTTGCCTGACTC
CCCGTCGTGTAGATAACTACGATACGGGAGGGCTTACCATCTGGCCCCAGTGCTGCAATGATACCGCGAG
ACCCACGCTCACCGGCTCCAGATTTATCAGCAATAAACCAGCCAGCCGGAAGGGCCGAGCGCAGAAGTGG
TCCTGCAACTTTATCCGCCTCCATCCAGTCTATTAATTGTTGCCGGGAAGCTAGAGTAAGTAGTTCGCCA
GTTAATAGTTTGCGCAACGTTGTTGCCATTGCTACAGGCATCGTGGTGTCACGCTCGTCGTTTGGTATGG
CTTCATTCAGCTCCGGTTCCCAACGATCAAGGCGAGTTACATGATCCCCCATGTTGTGCAAAAAAGCGGT
TAGCTCCTTCGGTCCTCCGATCGTTGTCAGAAGTAAGTTGGCCGCAGTGTTATCACTCATGGTTATGGCA
GCACTGCATAATTCTCTTACTGTCATGCCATCCGTAAGATGCTTTTCTGTGACTGGTGAGTACTCAACCA
AGTCATTCTGAGAATAGTGTATGCGGCGACCGAGTTGCTCTTGCCCGGCGTCAATACGGGATAATACCGC
GCCACATAGCAGAACTTTAAAAGTGCTCATCATTGGAAAACGTTCTTCGGGGCGAAAACTCTCAAGGATC
TTACCGCTGTTGAGATCCAGTTCGATGTAACCCACTCGTGCACCCAACTGATCTTCAGCATCTTTTACTT
TCACCAGCGTTTCTGGGTGAGCAAAAACAGGAAGGCAAAATGCCGCAAAAAAGGGAATAAGGGCGACACG
GAAATGTTGAATACTCATACTCTTCCTTTTTCAATATTATTGAAGCATTTATCAGGGTTATTGTCTCATG
AGCGGATACATATTTGAATGTATTTAGAAAAATAAACAAATAGGGGTTCCGCGCACATTTCCCCGAAAAG
TGCCACCTGACGTCTAAGAAACCATTATTATCATGACATTAACCTATAAAAATAGGCGTATCACGAGGCC
CTTTCGTCTCGCGCGTTTCGGTGATGACGGTGAAAACCTCTGACACATGCAGCTCCCGGAGACGGTCACA
GCTTGTCTGTAAGCGGATGCCGGGAGCAGACAAGCCCGTCAGGGCGCGTCAGCGGGTGTTGGCGGGTGTC
GGGGCTGGCTTAACTATGCGGCATCAGAGCAGATTGTACTGAGAGTGCACCATTCGACGCTCTCCCTTAT
GCGACTCCTGCATTAGGAAGCAGCCCAGTAGTAGGTTGAGGCCGTTGAGCACCGCCGCCGCAAGGAATGG
TGCATGCAAGGAGATGGCGCCCAACAGTCCCCCGGCCACGGGGCCTGCCACCATACCCACGCCGAAACAA
GCGCTCATGAGCCCGAAGTGGCGAGCCCGATCTTCCCCATCGGTGATGTCGGCGATATAGGCGCCAGCAA
CCGCACCTGTGGCGCCGGTGATGCCGGCCACGATGCGTCCGGCGTAGAGGATCTGGCTAGCGATGACCCT
GCTGATTGGTTCGCTGACCATTTCCGGGTGCGGGACGGCGTTACCAGAAACTCAGAAGGTTCGTCCAACC
AAACCGACTCTGACGGCAGTTTACGAGAGAGATGATAGGGTCTGCTTCAGTAAGCCAGATGCTACACAAT
TAGGCTTGTACATATTGTCGTTAGAACGCGGCTACAATTAATACATAACCTTATGTATCATACACATACG
ATTTAGGTGACACTATAGAATACAAGCTTGCTTGTTCTTTTTGCAGAAGCTCAGAATAAACGCTCAACTT
TGGCAGATCCGCCACCATGGGTCCTCCAGAGAAGAAGCGTAAGGTAGAAATGGCTATTGTTCATGAACCA
CAACCACAACCACAACCACAACCAGAACCACAACCACAGCCACAACCTGAACCCGAAGAAGAAGCACCAC
AGAAGAGGGCAAAGAAGTGCACATCGGATGTATGGCAGCATTTCACCAAGAAGGAAATTGAAGTGGAGGT
CGATGGAAAGAAATACGTTCAGGTATGGGGGCATTGCAACTTTCCTAATTGCAAGGCTAAGTATAGGGCT
GAGGGTCATCATGGAACAAGCGGATTTCGAAATCACTTGAGAACATCACATAGTTTAGTTAAAGGTCAGT
TGTGTCTAAAAAGTGAAAAGGATCATGGCAAAGACATAAATCTCATTGAGCCTTATAAGTACGATGAAGT
GGTTAGCCTAAAGAAGCTTCATTTGGCAATAATCATGCATGAATACCCTTTCAATATTGTAGAACATGAG
TACTTTGTTGAGTTTGTTAAGTCTCTGCGCCCTCACTTTCCAATAAAGTCCCGTGTCACTGCTAGAAAAT
ATATCATGGATTTGTATTTGGAAGAAAAAGAAAAGTTGTATGGAAAACTAAAAGATGTTCAGTCTCGCTT
CAGTACAACTATGGATATGTGGACATCTTGTCAAAATAAGTCATACATGTGTGTCACCATCCATTGGATT
GATGATGATTGGTGTCTCCAAAAAAGAATTGTTGGCTTTTTTCATGTTGAAGGGCGCCACACTGGCCAAA
GGTTATCACAAACCTTCACTGCAATCATGGTTAAGTGGAACATTGAGAAAAAATTGTTTGCCTTGTCTTT
GGATAATGCTAGTGCAAATGAAGTAGCTGTGCACGATATAATTGAGGATTTGCAGGACACTGATTCAAAT
CTAGTTTGTGATGGTGCTTTCTTTCATGTGAGGTGTGCTTGTCACATACTGAACTTGGTTGCAAAGGATG
GCTTGGCTGTAATTGCAGGAACAATTGAGAAAATCAAAGCGATTGTTCTTGCTGTAAAATCTTCTCCTTT
GCAGTGGGAAGAACTAATGAAGTGTGCTAGTGAATGTGACTTGGATAAATCTAAAGGGATCTCATATGAT
GTCTCAACTAGATGGAATTCAACCTATTTGATGTTGAGGGATGCCTTATATTATAAGCCTGCACTAATAA
GGCTTAAAACAAGTGATCCTCGCAGGTACGATGCAATTTGTCCTAAAGCCGAGGAGTGGAAGATGGCATT
AACTCTTTTTAAGTGTTTGAAGAAGTTTTTTGATCTCACTGAACTCCTATCTGGTACTCAATATTCCACT
GCAAATTTATTTTACAAAGGTTTCTGTGAGATAAAGGATTTGATTGACCAATGGTGTGTTCATGAAAAAT
TTGTCATTAGGAGAATGGCCGTTGCAATGAGTGAAAAGTTTGAGAAATATTGGAAAGTGTCTAATATTGC
ACTAGCTGTAGCATGCTTCCTTGACCCTAGGTACAAGAAAATATTGATTGAGTTCTATATGAAAAAATTT
CATGGTGATTCATACAAAGTTCATGTAGATGACTTTGTTAGGGTCATTAGAAAATTGTATCAATTCTATT
CTAGTTGTAGTCCTTCAGCTCCAAAGACAAAGACAACTACTAATGATAGTATGGATGATACCTTGATGGA
AAATGAAGATGATGAATTTCAAAACTATTTGCATGAGTTGAAGGATTATGATCAAGTAGAGTCAAATGAA
TTGGATAAATATATGTCTGAACCCCTTTTGAAGCATAGTGGTCAGTTTGATATTTTATCATGGTGGAGGG
GAAGGGTTGCAGAATATCCTATTCTCACCCAAATTGCAAGGGATGTGCTAGCAATACAAGTGTCAACTGT
TGCTTCTGAGTCTGCGTTCAGTGCTGGTGGTCGTGTTGTTGATCCTTACCGCAATCGTCTTGGTTCGGAG
ATTGTTGAAGCTTTGATATGCACAAAAGATTGGGTAGCAGCATCTAGAAAAGGTGCTACATATTTTCCAA
CAATGATTGGTGATCTCGAGGTGCTAGACTCTGTTATTGCTGCTGCAACAAATCATGAGAATCATATGGA
TGAGGATGAAGACGCAATAGAATTTTCTAAGAATAATGAAGATGTAGCAAGTGGCTCCTCTCCATGAGCA
ATGTGTCTTATGTTTGTTGACAGATGAGCCTTGGTTGTAATAGTTTATGCATGCTAAGTGCTCCAGATGT
GAGCAAGTGATTATGAATATGTGTTTTAAACTTTATATTGTGTCATGTGTGCTAGTAGACTTATATGGCT
TCTTATGTTAGCCAAGGGGGCCCCGGGATCTGGTTACCACTAAACCAGCCTCAAGAACACCCGAATGGAG
TCTCTAAGCTACATAATACCAACTTACACTTTACAAAATGTTGTCCCCCAAAATGTAGCCATTCGTATCT
GCTCCTAATAAAAAGAAAGTTTCTTCACC
