>Addgene plasmid #102418 | pAC-SP6 | depositor partial sequence | sequence record 197288 | Ac transposase
GTTAGAACGCGGCTACAATTAATACATAACCTTATGTATCATACACATACGATTTAGGTGACACTATAGA
ATACAAGCTTGCTTGTTCTTTTTGCAGAAGCTCAGAATAAACGCTCAACTTTGGCAGATCCGCCACCATG
GGTCCTCCAGAGAAGAAGCGTAAGGTAGAAATGGCTATTGTTCATGAACCACAACCACAACCACAACCAC
AACCAGAACCACAACCACAGCCACAACCTGAACCCGAAGAAGAAGCACCACAGAAGAGGGCAAAGAAGTG
CACATCGGATGTATGGCAGCATTTCACCAAGAAGGAAATTGAAGTGGAGGTCGATGGAAAGAAATACGTT
CAGGTATGGGGGCATTGCAACTTTCCTAATTGCAAGGCTAAGTATAGGGCTGAGGGTCATCATGGAACAA
GCGGATTTCGAAATCACTTGAGAACATCACATAGTTTAGTTAAAGGTCAGTTGTGTCTAAAAAGTGAAAA
GGATCATGGCAAAGACATAAATCTCATTGAGCCTTATAAGTACGATGAAGTGGTTAGCCTAAAGAAGCTT
CATTTGGCAATAATCATGCATGAATACCCTTTCAATATTGTAGAACATGAGTACTTTGTTGAGTTTGTTA
AGTCTCTGCGCCCTCACTTTCCAATAAAGTCCCGTGTCACTGCTAGAAAATATATCATGGATTTGTATTT
GGAAGAAAAAGAAAAGTTGTATGGAAAACTAAAAGATGTTCAGTCTCGCTTCAGTACAACTATGGATATG
TGGACATCTTGTCAAAATAAGTCATACATGTGTGTCACCATCCATTGGATTGATGATGATTGGTGTCTCC
AAAAAAGAATTGTTGGCTTTTTTCATGTTGAAGGGCGCCACACTGGCCAAAGGTTATCACAAACCTTCAC
TGCAATCATGGTTAAGTGGAACATTGAGAAAAAATTGTTTGCCTTGTCTTTGGATAATGCTAGTGCAAAT
GAAGTAGCTGTGCACGATATAATTGAGGATTTGCAGGACACTGATTCAAATCTAGTTTGTGATGGTGCTT
TCTTTCATGTGAGGTGTGCTTGTCACATACTGAACTTGGTTGCAAAGGATGGCTTGGCTGTAATTGCAGG
AACAATTGAGAAAATCAAAGCGATTGTTCTTGCTGTAAAATCTTCTCCTTTGCAGTGGGAAGAACTAATG
AAGTGTGCTAGTGAATGTGACTTGGATAAATCTAAAGGGATCTCATATGATGTCTCAACTAGATGGAATT
CAACCTATTTGATGTTGAGGGATGCCTTATATTATAAGCCTGCACTAATAAGGCTTAAAACAAGTGATCC
TCGCAGGTACGATGCAATTTGTCCTAAAGCCGAGGAGTGGAAGATGGCATTAACTCTTTTTAAGTGTTTG
AAGAAGTTTTTTGATCTCACTGAACTCCTATCTGGTACTCAATATTCCACTGCAAATTTATTTTACAAAG
GTTTCTGTGAGATAAAGGATTTGATTGACCAATGGTGTGTTCATGAAAAATTTGTCATTAGGAGAATGGC
CGTTGCAATGAGTGAAAAGTTTGAGAAATATTGGAAAGTGTCTAATATTGCACTAGCTGTAGCATGCTTC
CTTGACCCTAGGTACAAGAAAATATTGATTGAGTTCTATATGAAAAAATTTCATGGTGATTCATACAAAG
TTCATGTAGATGACTTTGTTAGGGTCATTAGAAAATTGTATCAATTCTATTCTAGTTGTAGTCCTTCAGC
TCCAAAGACAAAGACAACTACTAATGATAGTATGGATGATACCTTGATGGAAAATGAAGATGATGAATTT
CAAAACTATTTGCATGAGTTGAAGGATTATGATCAAGTAGAGTCAAATGAATTGGATAAATATATGTCTG
AACCCCTTTTGAAGCATAGTGGTCAGTTTGATATTTTATCATGGTGGAGGGGAAGGGTTGCAGAATATCC
TATTCTCACCCAAATTGCAAGGGATGTGCTAGCAATACAAGTGTCAACTGTTGCTTCTGAGTCTGCGTTC
AGTGCTGGTGGTCGTGTTGTTGATCCTTACCGCAATCGTCTTGGTTCGGAGATTGTTGAAGCTTTGATAT
GCACAAAAGATTGGGTAGCAGCATCTAGAAAAGGTGCTACATATTTTCCAACAATGATTGGTGATCTCGA
GGTGCTAGACTCTGTTATTGCTGCTGCAACAAATCATGAGAATCATATGGATGAGGATGAAGACGCAATA
GAATTTTCTAAGAATAATGAAGATGTAGCAAGTGGCTCCTCTCCATGAGCAATGTGTCTTATGTTTGTTG
ACAGATGAGCCTTGGTTGTAATAGTTTATGCATGCTAAGTGCTCCAGATGTGAGCAAGTGATTATGAATA
TGTGTTTAAACTTTATATTGTGTCATGTGTGCTAGTAGACTTATATGGCTTTTATGTTAGCCAAGGGGGC
CCCGGGATTGGTTACCACTAAACCAGCCTCAAGAACACCCGAATGGAGTCTCTAAGCTACATAATACCAA
CTTACACTTTACAAAATGTTGTCCCCCA
